>Addgene plasmid #110716 | F. prausnitzii mRNA toehold switch sensor | depositor full sequence | sequence record 211515 | F. prausnitzii mRNA toehold switch sensor sequence 4192 bps
AAGTCTAACGCTGCTCTGGGCTAACTGTCGCGCTAATACGACTCACTATAGGGAAACGCACAGCAGCCCA
AACTTCACAGGGTTTGACCGGACTTTAGAACAGAGGAGATAAAGATGGGTCAAACCCTTAACCTGGCGGC
AGCGCAAAAGATGCGTAAAGGAGAAGAACTTTTCACTGGAGTTGTCCCAATTCTTGTTGAATTAGATGGT
GATGTTAATGGGCACAAATTTTCTGTCAGTGGAGAGGGTGAAGGTGATGCAACATACGGAAAACTTACCC
TTAAATTTATTTGCACTACTGGAAAACTACCTGTTCCGTGGCCAACACTTGTCACTACTTTCGGTTATGG
TGTTCAATGCTTTGCGAGATACCCAGATCACATGAAACAGCATGACTTTTTCAAGAGTGCCATGCCCGAA
GGTTACGTACAGGAAAGAACTATATTTTTCAAAGATGACGGGAACTACAAGACACGTGCTGAAGTCAAGT
TTGAAGGTGATACCCTTGTTAATAGAATCGAGTTAAAAGGTATTGATTTTAAAGAAGATGGAAACATTCT
TGGACACAAATTGGAATACAACTATAACTCACACAATGTATACATCATGGCAGACAAACAAAAGAATGGA
ATCAAAGTTAACTTCAAAATTAGACACAACATTGAAGATGGAAGCGTTCAACTAGCAGACCATTATCAAC
AAAATACTCCGATTGGCGATGGCCCTGTCCTTTTACCAGACAACCATTACCTGTCCACACAATCTGCCCT
TTCGAAAGATCCCAACGAAAAGAGAGACCACATGGTCCTTCTTGAGTTTGTAACCGCTGCTGGGATTACA
CATGGCATGGATGAACTATACAAAAGGCCTGCAGCAAACGACGAAAACTACGCTGCATCAGTTTAATAAG
ATAAACCAGAGCGGCACGGCAAGCAGAGTATACGAGATTCGGTAGCCACCGCTGAGCATAACTAGCATAA
CCCCTTGGGGCCTCTAAACGGGTCTTGAGGGGTTTTTTGCTGAAACCTCAGGCATTTGAGAAGCACACGG
TCACACTGCTTCCGGTAGTCAATAAACCGGTAAACCAGCAATAGACATAAGCGGCTATTTAACGACCCTG
CCCTGAACCGACGACAAGCTGACGACCGGGTCTCCGCAAGTGGCACTTTTCGGGGAAATGTGCGCGGAAC
CCCTATTTGTTTATTTTTCTAAATACATTCAAATATGTATCCGCTCATGAATTAATTCTTAGAAAAACTC
ATCGAGCATCAAATGAAACTGCAATTTATTCATATCAGGATTATCAATACCATATTTTTGAAAAAGCCGT
TTCTGTAATGAAGGAGAAAACTCACCGAGGCAGTTCCATAGGATGGCAAGATCCTGGTATCGGTCTGCGA
TTCCGACTCGTCCAACATCAATACAACCTATTAATTTCCCCTCGTCAAAAATAAGGTTATCAAGTGAGAA
ATCACCATGAGTGACGACTGAATCCGGTGAGAATGGCAAAAGTTTATGCATTTCTTTCCAGACTTGTTCA
ACAGGCCAGCCATTACGCTCGTCATCAAAATCACTCGCATCAACCAAACCGTTATTCATTCGTGATTGCG
CCTGAGCGAGACGAAATACGCGGTCGCTGTTAAAAGGACAATTACAAACAGGAATCGAATGCAACCGGCG
CAGGAACACTGCCAGCGCATCAACAATATTTTCACCTGAATCAGGATATTCTTCTAATACCTGGAATGCT
GTTTTCCCGGGGATCGCAGTGGTGAGTAACCATGCATCATCAGGAGTACGGATAAAATGCTTGATGGTCG
GAAGAGGCATAAATTCCGTCAGCCAGTTTAGTCTGACCATCTCATCTGTAACATCATTGGCAACGCTACC
TTTGCCATGTTTCAGAAACAACTCTGGCGCATCGGGCTTCCCATACAATCGATAGATTGTCGCACCTGAT
TGCCCGACATTATCGCGAGCCCATTTATACCCATATAAATCAGCATCCATGTTGGAATTTAATCGCGGCC
TAGAGCAAGACGTTTCCCGTTGAATATGGCTCATACTCTTCCTTTTTCAATATTATTGAAGCATTTATCA
GGGTTATTGTCTCATGAGCGGATACATATTTGAATGTATTTAGAAAAATAAACAAATAGGCATGCTAGCG
CAGAAACGTCCTAGAAGATGCCAGGAGGATACTTAGCAGAGAGACAATAAGGCCGGAGCGAAGCCGTTTT
TCCATAGGCTCCGCCCCCCTGACGAACATCACGAAATCTGACGCTCAAATCAGTGGTGGCGAAACCCGAC
AGGACTATAAAGATACCAGGCGTTTCCCCCTGATGGCTCCCTCTTGCGCTCTCCTGTTCCCGTCCTGCGG
CGTCCGTGTTGTGGTGGAGGCTTTACCCAAATCACCACGTCCCGTTCCGTGTAGACAGTTCGCTCCAAGC
TGGGCTGTGTGCAAGAACCCCCCGTTCAGCCCGACTGCTGCGCCTTATCCGGTAACTATCATCTTGAGTC
CAACCCGGAAAGACACGACAAAACGCCACTGGCAGCAGCCATTGGTAACTGAGAATTAGTGGATTTAGAT
ATCGAGAGTCTTGAAGTGGTGGCCTAACAGAGGCTACACTGAAAGGACAGTATTTGGTATCTGCGCTCCA
CTAAAGCCAGTTACCAGGTTAAGCAGTTCCCCAACTGACTTAACCTTCGATCAAACCGCCTCCCCAGGCG
GTTTTTTCGTTTACAGAGCAGGAGATTACGACGATCGTAAAAGGATCTCAAGAAGATCCTTTACGGATTC
CCGACACCATCACTCTAGATTTCAGTGCAATTTATCTCTTCAAATGTAGCACCTGAAGTCAGCCCCATAC
GATATAAGTTGTAATTCTCATGTTAGTCATGCCCCGCGCCCACCGGAAGGAGCTGACTGGGTTGAAGGCT
CTCAAGGGCATCGGTCGAGATCCCGGTGCCTAATGAGTGAGCTAACTTACATTAATTGCGTTGCGCTCAC
TGCCCGCTTTCCAGTCGGGAAACCTGTCGTGCCAGCTGCATTAATGAATCGGCCAACGCGCGGGGAGAGG
CGGTTTGCGTATTGGGCGCCAGGGTGGTTTTTCTTTTCACCAGTGAGACGGGCAACAGCTGATTGCCCTT
CACCGCCTGGCCCTGAGAGAGTTGCAGCAAGCGGTCCACGCTGGTTTGCCCCAGCAGGCGAAAATCCTGT
TTGATGGTGGTTAACGGCGGGATATAACATGAGCTGTCTTCGGTATCGTCGTATCCCACTACCGAGATGT
CCGCACCAACGCGCAGCCCGGACTCGGTAATGGCGCGCATTGCGCCCAGCGCCATCTGATCGTTGGCAAC
CAGCATCGCAGTGGGAACGATGCCCTCATTCAGCATTTGCATGGTTTGTTGAAAACCGGACATGGCACTC
CAGTCGCCTTCCCGTTCCGCTATCGGCTGAATTTGATTGCGAGTGAGATATTTATGCCAGCCAGCCAGAC
GCAGACGCGCCGAGACAGAACTTAATGGGCCCGCTAACAGCGCGATTTGCTGGTGACCCAATGCGACCAG
ATGCTCCACGCCCAGTCGCGTACCGTCTTCATGGGAGAAAATAATACTGTTGATGGGTGTCTGGTCAGAG
ACATCAAGAAATAACGCCGGAACATTAGTGCAGGCAGCTTCCACAGCAATGGCATCCTGGTCATCCAGCG
GATAGTTAATGATCAGCCCACTGACGCGTTGCGCGAGAAGATTGTGCACCGCCGCTTTACAGGCTTCGAC
GCCGCTTCGTTCTACCATCGACACCACCACGCTGGCACCCAGTTGATCGGCGCGAGATTTAATCGCCGCG
ACAATTTGCGACGGCGCGTGCAGGGCCAGACTGGAGGTGGCAACGCCAATCAGCAACGACTGTTTGCCCG
CCAGTTGTTGTGCCACGCGGTTGGGAATGTAATTCAGCTCCGCCATCGCCGCTTCCACTTTTTCCCGCGT
TTTCGCAGAAACGTGGCTGGCCTGGTTCACCACGCGGGAAACGGTCTGATAAGAGACACCGGCATACTCT
GCGACATCGTATAACGTTACTGGTTTCACATTCACCACCCTGAATTGACTCTCTTCCGGGCGCTATCATG
CCATACCGCGAAAGGTTTTGCGCCATTCGATGGTGTCCGGGATCTCGACGCTCTCCCTTATG
Features (pLannotate 1.2.2; 12 found; start..end, strand, type, name):
     34..52      +  promoter       T7 promoter: promoter for bacteriophage T7 RNA polymerase
    151..864     +  CDS            hfriFP: hfriFP is a fluorescent protein published in 2013, derived from Herbaspirillum frisingense.
    874..894     +  CDS            ssrA tag (LVA) (fragment): C-terminal peptide that mediates degradation in bacteria through the ClpXP and ClpAP proteases (McGinness et al., 2006) mutant LVA variant that confers accelerated degradation under some conditions (Andersen et al., 1998)
    972..1019    +  terminator     T7 terminator: transcription terminator for bacteriophage T7 RNA polymerase
   1183..1240    +  promoter       AmpR promoter (fragment): bla
   1249..2064    -  CDS            KanR: aminoglycoside phosphotransferase; aph(3')-Ia; confers resistance to kanamycin in bacteria or G418 (Geneticin®) in eukaryotes
   2065..2156    -  promoter       AmpR promoter: bla
   2174..2809    -  rep_origin     ColA ori: Plasmids containing the ColA origin of replication can be propagated in E. coli cells that contain additional plasmids with compatible origins.
   2894..2958    -  CDS            TcR (fragment): tetracycline efflux protein; tet; confers resistance to tetracycline
   2973..2994    -  protein_bind   CAP binding site: CAP binding activates transcription in the presence of cAMP. E. coli catabolite activator protein
   3007..4089    -  CDS            lacI: lac repressor; lacI; The lac repressor binds to the lac operator to inhibit transcription in E. coli. This inhibition can be relieved by adding lactose or isopropyl-β-D-thiogalactopyranoside (IPTG).
   4090..4167    -  promoter       lacI promoter: lacI
