>Addgene plasmid #110716 | F. prausnitzii mRNA toehold switch sensor | addgene full sequence | sequence record 217916 | Addgene NGS Result
AAGTCTAACGCTGCTCTGGGCTAACTGTCGCGCTAATACGACTCACTATAGGGAAACGCACAGCAGCCCA
AACTTCACAGGGTTTGACCGGACTTTAGAACAGAGGAGATAAAGATGGGTCAAACCCTTAACCTGGCGGC
AGCGCAAAAGATGCGTAAAGGAGAAGAACTTTTCACTGGAGTTGTCCCAATTCTTGTTGAATTAGATGGT
GATGTTAATGGGCACAAATTTTCTGTCAGTGGAGAGGGTGAAGGTGATGCAACATACGGAAAACTTACCC
TTAAATTTATTTGCACTACTGGAAAACTACCTGTTCCGTGGCCAACACTTGTCACTACTTTCGGTTATGG
TGTTCAATGCTTTGCGAGATACCCAGATCACATGAAACAGCATGACTTTTTCAAGAGTGCCATGCCCGAA
GGTTACGTACAGGAAAGAACTATATTTTTCAAAGATGACGGGAACTACAAGACACGTGCTGAAGTCAAGT
TTGAAGGTGATACCCTTGTTAATAGAATCGAGTTAAAAGGTATTGATTTTAAAGAAGATGGAAACATTCT
TGGACACAAATTGGAATACAACTATAACTCACACAATGTATACATCATGGCAGACAAACAAAAGAATGGA
ATCAAAGTTAACTTCAAAATTAGACACAACATTGAAGATGGAAGCGTTCAACTAGCAGACCATTATCAAC
AAAATACTCCGATTGGCGATGGCCCTGTCCTTTTACCAGACAACCATTACCTGTCCACACAATCTGCCCT
TTCGAAAGATCCCAACGAAAAGAGAGACCACATGGTCCTTCTTGAGTTTGTAACCGCTGCTGGGATTACA
CATGGCATGGATGAACTATACAAAAGGCCTGCAGCAAACGACGAAAACTACGCTGCATCAGTTTAATAAG
ATAAACCAGAGCGGCACGGCAAGCAGAGTATACGAGATTCGGTAGCCACCGCTGAGCAATAACTAGCATA
ACCCCTTGGGGCCTCTAAACGGGTCTTGAGGGGTTTTTTGCTGAAACCTCAGGCATTTGAGAAGCACACG
GTCACACTGCTTCCGGTAGTCAATAAACCGGTAAACCAGCAATAGACATAAGCGGCTATTTAACGACCCT
GCCCTGAACCGACGACAAGCTGACGACCGGGTCTCCGCAAGTGGCACTTTTCGGGGAAATGTGCGCGGAA
CCCCTATTTGTTTATTTTTCTAAATACATTCAAATATGTATCCGCTCATGAATTAATTCTTAGAAAAACT
CATCGAGCATCAAATGAAACTGCAATTTATTCATATCAGGATTATCAATACCATATTTTTGAAAAAGCCG
TTTCTGTAATGAAGGAGAAAACTCACCGAGGCAGTTCCATAGGATGGCAAGATCCTGGTATCGGTCTGCG
ATTCCGACTCGTCCAACATCAATACAACCTATTAATTTCCCCTCGTCAAAAATAAGGTTATCAAGTGAGA
AATCACCATGAGTGACGACTGAATCCGGTGAGAATGGCAAAAGTTTATGCATTTCTTTCCAGACTTGTTC
AACAGGCCAGCCATTACGCTCGTCATCAAAATCACTCGCATCAACCAAACCGTTATTCATTCGTGATTGC
GCCTGAGCGAGACGAAATACGCGGTCGCTGTTAAAAGGACAATTACAAACAGGAATCGAATGCAACCGGC
GCAGGAACACTGCCAGCGCATCAACAATATTTTCACCTGAATCAGGATATTCTTCTAATACCTGGAATGC
TGTTTTCCCGGGGATCGCAGTGGTGAGTAACCATGCATCATCAGGAGTACGGATAAAATGCTTGATGGTC
GGAAGAGGCATAAATTCCGTCAGCCAGTTTAGTCTGACCATCTCATCTGTAACATCATTGGCAACGCTAC
CTTTGCCATGTTTCAGAAACAACTCTGGCGCATCGGGCTTCCCATACAATCGATAGATTGTCGCACCTGA
TTGCCCGACATTATCGCGAGCCCATTTATACCCATATAAATCAGCATCCATGTTGGAATTTAATCGCGGC
CTAGAGCAAGACGTTTCCCGTTGAATATGGCTCATACTCTTCCTTTTTCAATATTATTGAAGCATTTATC
AGGGTTATTGTCTCATGAGCGGATACATATTTGAATGTATTTAGAAAAATAAACAAATAGGCATGCTAGC
GCAGAAACGTCCTAGAAGATGCCAGGAGGATACTTAGCAGAGAGACAATAAGGCCGGAGCGAAGCCGTTT
TTCCATAGGCTCCGCCCCCCTGACGAACATCACGAAATCTGACGCTCAAATCAGTGGTGGCGAAACCCGA
CAGGACTATAAAGATACCAGGCGTTTCCCCCTGATGGCTCCCTCTTGCGCTCTCCTGTTCCCGTCCTGCG
GCGTCCGTGTTGTGGTGGAGGCTTTACCCAAATCACCACGTCCCGTTCCGTGTAGACAGTTCGCTCCAAG
CTGGGCTGTGTGCAAGAACCCCCCGTTCAGCCCGACTGCTGCGCCTTATCCGGTAACTATCATCTTGAGT
CCAACCCGGAAAGACACGACAAAACGCCACTGGCAGCAGCCATTGGTAACTGAGAATTAGTGGATTTAGA
TATCGAGAGTCTTGAAGTGGTGGCCTAACAGAGGCTACACTGAAAGGACAGTATTTGGTATCTGCGCTCC
ACTAAAGCCAGTTACCAGGTTAAGCAGTTCCCCAACTGACTTAACCTTCGATCAAACCGCCTCCCCAGGC
GGTTTTTTCGTTTACAGAGCAGGAGATTACGACGATCGTAAAAGGATCTCAAGAAGATCCTTTACGGATT
CCCGACACCATCACTCTAGATTTCAGTGCAATTTATCTCTTCAAATGTAGCACCTGAAGTCAGCCCCATA
CGATATAAGTTGTAATTCTCATGTTAGTCATGCCCCGCGCCCACCGGAAGGAGCTGACTGGGTTGAAGGC
TCTCAAGGGCATCGGTCGAGATCCCGGTGCCTAATGAGTGAGCTAACTTACATTAATTGCGTTGCGCTCA
CTGCCCGCTTTCCAGTCGGGAAACCTGTCGTGCCAGCTGCATTAATGAATCGGCCAACGCGCGGGGAGAG
GCGGTTTGCGTATTGGGCGCCAGGGTGGTTTTTCTTTTCACCAGTGAGACGGGCAACAGCTGATTGCCCT
TCACCGCCTGGCCCTGAGAGAGTTGCAGCAAGCGGTCCACGCTGGTTTGCCCCAGCAGGCGAAAATCCTG
TTTGATGGTGGTTAACGGCGGGATATAACATGAGCTGTCTTCGGTATCGTCGTATCCCACTACCGAGATG
TCCGCACCAACGCGCAGCCCGGACTCGGTAATGGCGCGCATTGCGCCCAGCGCCATCTGATCGTTGGCAA
CCAGCATCGCAGTGGGAACGATGCCCTCATTCAGCATTTGCATGGTTTGTTGAAAACCGGACATGGCACT
CCAGTCGCCTTCCCGTTCCGCTATCGGCTGAATTTGATTGCGAGTGAGATATTTATGCCAGCCAGCCAGA
CGCAGACGCGCCGAGACAGAACTTAATGGGCCCGCTAACAGCGCGATTTGCTGGTGACCCAATGCGACCA
GATGCTCCACGCCCAGTCGCGTACCGTCTTCATGGGAGAAAATAATACTGTTGATGGGTGTCTGGTCAGA
GACATCAAGAAATAACGCCGGAACATTAGTGCAGGCAGCTTCCACAGCAATGGCATCCTGGTCATCCAGC
GGATAGTTAATGATCAGCCCACTGACGCGTTGCGCGAGAAGATTGTGCACCGCCGCTTTACAGGCTTCGA
CGCCGCTTCGTTCTACCATCGACACCACCACGCTGGCACCCAGTTGATCGGCGCGAGATTTAATCGCCGC
GACAATTTGCGACGGCGCGTGCAGGGCCAGACTGGAGGTGGCAACGCCAATCAGCAACGACTGTTTGCCC
GCCAGTTGTTGTGCCACGCGGTTGGGAATGTAATTCAGCTCCGCCATCGCCGCTTCCACTTTTTCCCGCG
TTTTCGCAGAAACGTGGCTGGCCTGGTTCACCACGCGGGAAACGGTCTGATAAGAGACACCGGCATACTC
TGCGACATCGTATAACGTTACTGGTTTCACATTCACCACCCTGAATTGACTCTCTTCCGGGCGCTATCAT
GCCATACCGCGAAAGGTTTTGCGCCATTCGATGGTGTCCGGGATCTCGACGCTCTCCCTTATG
Features (pLannotate 1.2.2; 12 found; start..end, strand, type, name):
     34..52      +  promoter       T7 promoter: promoter for bacteriophage T7 RNA polymerase
    151..864     +  CDS            hfriFP: hfriFP is a fluorescent protein published in 2013, derived from Herbaspirillum frisingense.
    874..894     +  CDS            ssrA tag (LVA) (fragment): C-terminal peptide that mediates degradation in bacteria through the ClpXP and ClpAP proteases (McGinness et al., 2006) mutant LVA variant that confers accelerated degradation under some conditions (Andersen et al., 1998)
    973..1020    +  terminator     T7 terminator: transcription terminator for bacteriophage T7 RNA polymerase
   1184..1241    +  promoter       AmpR promoter (fragment): bla
   1250..2065    -  CDS            KanR: aminoglycoside phosphotransferase; aph(3')-Ia; confers resistance to kanamycin in bacteria or G418 (Geneticin®) in eukaryotes
   2066..2157    -  promoter       AmpR promoter: bla
   2175..2810    -  rep_origin     ColA ori: Plasmids containing the ColA origin of replication can be propagated in E. coli cells that contain additional plasmids with compatible origins.
   2895..2959    -  CDS            TcR (fragment): tetracycline efflux protein; tet; confers resistance to tetracycline
   2974..2995    -  protein_bind   CAP binding site: CAP binding activates transcription in the presence of cAMP. E. coli catabolite activator protein
   3008..4090    -  CDS            lacI: lac repressor; lacI; The lac repressor binds to the lac operator to inhibit transcription in E. coli. This inhibition can be relieved by adding lactose or isopropyl-β-D-thiogalactopyranoside (IPTG).
   4091..4168    -  promoter       lacI promoter: lacI
