[The description below was written by a language model from this plasmid's Addgene catalogue record and pLannotate feature annotations shown in this document.]
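Description:
F. prausnitzii mRNA toehold switch sensor is a low-copy bacterial synthetic-biology plasmid of about 4.2 kb built on the pCOLA backbone. It replicates from the ColA origin, which is compatible with other common E. coli origins, and is selected with kanamycin through an aph(3')-Ia resistance gene driven by a bla-type promoter. The backbone also carries lacI with its own promoter, plus short remnants annotated as a CAP binding site, a tetracycline-resistance fragment and a partial AmpR promoter, which appear to be vector leftovers rather than functional parts.

The payload is a T7 promoter–driven riboregulator cassette closed by a T7 terminator. Roughly 100 nt lie between the promoter and the reporter open reading frame; this stretch is not annotated by the automated tool but is where the toehold switch would be expected to sit. A toehold switch is an RNA hairpin that sequesters the ribosome binding site and start codon until a complementary trigger RNA binds its single-stranded toehold and unwinds the stem, allowing translation. Here the trigger is a species-specific mRNA from the gut bacterium F. prausnitzii. The catalogue states the output is GFP; the annotation software labels the roughly 714 nt reporter as "hfriFP", most likely a database match to a related fluorescent protein, so the two sources differ in name. A fragment of an ssrA (LVA) degradation tag follows the reporter.

The two sequence records (depositor and sequencing-derived) give the same feature layout and differ by a single nucleotide in length. The associated work concerns a low-cost paper-based platform for analysing gut microbiota and host biomarkers, consistent with use as a T7-transcribed sensor template.
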