Addgene plasmid #110716: F. prausnitzii mRNA toehold switch sensor
Purpose: Toehold switch sensor to detect a species specific mRNA with GFP output
Depositing lab: James Collins. Depositing organization: Massachusetts Institute of Technology. Publication: A low-cost paper-based synthetic biology platform for analyzing gut microbiota and host biomarkers. Takahashi MK, Tan X, Dy AJ, Braff D, Akana RT, Furuta Y, Donghia N, Ananthakrishnan A, Collins JJ. Nat Commun. 2018 Aug 21;9(1):3347. doi: 10.1038/s41467-018-05864-4. PubMed 30131493.
Backbone
  Vector backbone: pCOLA
  Vector type: Synthetic Biology
Growth in bacteria
  Bacterial resistance: Kanamycin, 50 μg/mL
  Growth temperature: 37°C
  Growth strain: NEB Stable
  Copy number: Low Copy
Gene/Insert
  Gene/Insert name: F. prausnitzii species specific toehold switch sensor
  Promoter: T7
  Cloning method: Gibson Cloning
  Sequencing primers: 5′ ttcaccaccctgaattgactc
Terms and licenses: Academic/Nonprofit Terms; Industry Terms: Not Available to Industry
How to cite: F. prausnitzii mRNA toehold switch sensor was a gift from James Collins (Addgene plasmid # 110716 ; http://n2t.net/addgene:110716 ; RRID:Addgene_110716)
